>Addgene plasmid #103291 | LSB-hsa-miR-188-5p | depositor full sequence | sequence record 195631 | Full Sequence
AATTGAGGGGATAACGCAGGAAAGAACATGTGAGCAAAAGGCCAGCAAAAGGCCAGGAACCGTAAAAAGG
CCGCGTTGCTGGCGTTTTTCCATAGGCTCCGCCCCCCTGACGAGCATCACAAAAATCGACGCTCAAGTCA
GAGGTGGCGAAACCCGACAGGACTATAAAGATACCAGGCGTTTCCCCCTGGAAGCTCCCTCGTGCGCTCT
CCTGTTCCGACCCTGCCGCTTACCGGATACCTGTCCGCCTTTCTCCCTTCGGGAAGCGTGGCGCTTTCTC
ATAGCTCACGCTGTAGGTATCTCAGTTCGGTGTAGGTCGTTCGCTCCAAGCTGGGCTGTGTGCACGAACC
CCCCGTTCAGCCCGACCGCTGCGCCTTATCCGGTAACTATCGTCTTGAGTCCAACCCGGTAAGACACGAC
TTATCGCCACTGGCAGCAGCCACTGGTAACAGGATTAGCAGAGCGAGGTATGTAGGCGGTGCTACAGAGT
TCTTGAAGTGGTGGCCTAACTACGGCTACACTAGAAGAACAGTATTTGGTATCTGCGCTCTGCTGAAGCC
AGTTACCTTCGGAAAAAGAGTTGGTAGCTCTTGATCCGGCAAACAAACCACCGCTGGTAGCGGTGGTTTT
TTTGTTTGCAAGCAGCAGATTACGCGCAGAAAAAAAGGATCTCAAGAAGATCCTTTGATCTTTTCTACGG
GGTCTGACGCTCAGTGGAACGAAAACTCACGTTAAGGGATTTTGGTCATGAGATTATCAAAAAGGATCTT
CACCTAGATCCTTTTAAATTAAAAATGAAGTTTTAAATCAATCTAAAGTATATATGAGTAAACTTGGTCT
GACAGTTACCAATGCTTAATCAGTGAGGCACCTATCTCAGCGATCTGTCTATTTCGTTCATCCATAGTTG
CCTGACTCCCCGTCGTGTAGATAACTACGATACGGGAGGGCTTACCATCTGGCCCCAGTGCTGCAATGAT
ACCGCGAGAACCACGCTCACCGGCTCCAGATTTATCAGCAATAAACCAGCCAGCCGGAAGGGCCGAGCGC
AGAAGTGGTCCTGCAACTTTATCCGCCTCCATCCAGTCTATTAATTGTTGCCGGGAAGCTAGAGTAAGTA
GTTCGCCAGTTAATAGTTTGCGCAACGTTGTTGCCATTGCTACAGGCATCGTGGTGTCACGCTCGTCGTT
TGGTATGGCTTCATTCAGCTCCGGTTCCCAACGATCAAGGCGAGTTACATGATCCCCCATGTTGTGCAAA
AAAGCGGTTAGCTCCTTCGGTCCTCCGATCGTTGTCAGAAGTAAGTTGGCCGCAGTGTTATCACTCATGG
TTATGGCAGCACTGCATAATTCTCTTACTGTCATGCCATCCGTAAGATGCTTTTCTGTGACTGGTGAGTA
CTCAACCAAGTCATTCTGAGAATAGTGTATGCGGCGACCGAGTTGCTCTTGCCCGGCGTCAATACGGGAT
AATACCGCGCCACATAGCAGAACTTTAAAAGTGCTCATCATTGGAAAACGTTCTTCGGGGCGAAAACTCT
CAAGGATCTTACCGCTGTTGAGATCCAGTTCGATGTAACCCACTCGTGCACCCAACTGATCTTCAGCATC
TTTTACTTTCACCAGCGTTTCTGGGTGAGCAAAAACAGGAAGGCAAAATGCCGCAAAAAAGGGAATAAGG
GCGACACGGAAATGTTGAATACTCATACTCTTCCTTTTTCAATATTATTGAAGCATTTATCAGGGTTATT
GTCTCATGAGCGGATACATATTTGAATGTAGCTCCGAATTTCTCGAGGGCTTGTCGACGACGGCGGTCTC
CGTCGTCAGGATCATGAATTCGACCCGCCTGCCACCATGACCGAGTACAAGCCCACGGTGCGCCTCGCCA
CCCGCGACGACGTCCCCCGGGCCGTACGCACCCTCGCCGCCGCGTTCGCCGACTACCCCGCCACGCGCCA
CACCGTCGACCCGGACCGCCACATCGAGCGGGTCACCGAGCTGCAAGAACTCTTCCTCACGCGCGTCGGG
CTCGACATCGGCAAGGTGTGGGTCGCGGACGACGGCGCCGCGGTGGCGGTCTGGACCACGCCGGAGAGCG
TCGAAGCGGGGGCGGTGTTCGCCGAGATCGGCCCGCGCATGGCCGAGTTGAGCGGTTCCCGGCTGGCCGC
GCAGCAACAGATGGAAGGCCTCCTGGCGCCGCACCGGCCCAAGGAGCCCGCGTGGTTCCTGGCCACCGTC
GGCGTCTCGCCCGACCACCAGGGCAAGGGTCTGGGCAGCGCCGTCGTGCTCCCCGGAGTGGAGGCGGCCG
AGCGCGCCGGGGTGCCCGCCTTCCTGGAGACATCCGCGCCCCGCAACCTCCCCTTCTACGAGCGGCTCGG
CTTCACCGTCACCGCCGACGTCGAGGTGCCCGAAGGACCGCGCACCTGGTGCATGACCCGCAAGCCCGGT
GCCTGATACGCGTGAATTCACTCCTCAGGTGCAGGCTGCCTATCAGAAGGTGGTGGCTGGTGTGGCCAAT
GCCCTGGCTCACAAATACCACTGAGATCTTTTTCCCTCTGCCAAAAATTATGGGGACATCATGAAGCCCC
TTGAGCATCTGACTTCTGGCTAATAAAGGAAATTTATTTTCATTGCAATAGTGTGTTGGAATTTTTTGTG
TCTCTCACTCGGAAGGACATATGGGAGGGCAAATCATTTAAAACATCAGAATGAGTATTTGGTTTAGAGT
TTGGCAACATATGCCCATATGCTGGCTGCCATGAACAAAGGTTGGCTATAAAGAGGTCATCAGTATATGA
AACAGCCCCCTGCTGTCCATTCCTTATTCCATAGAAAAGCCTTGACTTGAGGTTAGATTTTTTTTATATT
TTGTTTTGTGTTATTTTTTTCTTTAACATCCCTAAAATTTTCCTTACATGTTTTACTAGCCAGATTTTTC
CTCCTCTCCTGACTACTCCCAGTCATAGCTGTCCCTCTTCTCTTATGGAGATCCCTCGACCTGCAGCCCA
AGCTTGAATTCTCTAGAATTACCCTGTTATCCCTATGCTTGGTTTACCGAGCTCTTATTGGTTTTCAAAC
TTCATTGACTGTGCCCAACGCGCCTGGGAGCTCACGGGGACAGCCCCCCCCCAAAGCCCCCAGGGATGTA
ATTACGTCCCTCCCCCGCTAGGGGGCAGCAGCGAGCCGCCCGGGGCTCCGCTCCGGTCCGGCGCTCCCCC
CGCATCCCCGAGCCGGCAGCGTGCGGGGACAGCCCGGGCACGGGGAAGGTGGCACGGGATCGCTTTCCTC
TGAACGCTTCTCGCTGCTCTTTGAGCCTGCAGACACCTGGGGGGATACGGGGAAAAAGCTAGGCTGAAAG
ACCGGTTCTTAGAATGACACGCGCCTGGGAGCTCACGGGGACAGCCCCCCCCCAAAGCCCCCAGGGATGT
AATTACGTCCCTCCCCCGCTAGGGGGCAGCAGCGAGCCGCCCGGGGCTCCGCTCCGGTCCGGCGCTCCCC
CCGCATCCCCGAGCCGGCAGCGTGCGGGGACAGCCCGGGCACGGGGAAGGTGGCACGGGATCGCTTTCCT
CTGAACGCTTCTCGCTGCTCTTTGAGCCTGCAGACACCTGGGGGGATACGGGGAAAAAGCTAACTTCTGA
GACGACAACTTTGTATAGAAAAGTTGGCTCCGAATTCGCCCTTGACAGCAGAGATCCAGTTTGGTTAATT
AATTGGCTCCGGTGCCCGTCAGTGGGCAGAGCGCACATCGCCCACAGTCCCCGAGAAGTTGTGGGGAGGG
GTCGGCAATTGAACCGGTGCCTAGAGAAGGTGGCGCGGGGTAAACTGGGAAAGTGATGTCGTGTACTGGC
TCCGCCTTTTTCCCGAGGGTGGGGGAGAACCGTATATAAGTGCAGTAGTCGCCGTGAACGTTCTTTTTCG
CAACGGGTTTGCCGCCAGAACACAGGTAAGTGCCGTGTGTGGTTCCCGCGGGCCTGGCCTCTTTACGGGT
TATGGCCCTTGCGTGCCTTGAATTACTTCCACCTGGCTGCAGTACGTGATTCTTGATCCCGAGCTTCGGG
TTGGAAGTGGGTGGGAGAGTTCGAGGCCTTGCGCTTAAGGAGCCCCTTCGCCTCGTGCTTGAGTTGAGGC
CTGGCCTGGGCGCTGGGGCCGCCGCGTGCGAATCTGGTGGCACCTTCGCGCCTGTCTCGCTGCTTTCGAT
AAGTCTCTAGCCATTTAAAATTTTTGATGACCTGCTGCGACGCTTTTTTTCTGGCAAGATAGTCTTGTAA
ATGCGGGCCAAGATCTGCACACTGGTATTTCGGTTTTTGGGGCCGCGGGCGGCGACGGGGCCCGTGCGTC
CCAGCGCACATGTTCGGCGAGGCGGGGCCTGCGAGCGCGGCCACCGAGAATCGGACGGGGGTAGTCTCAA
GCTGGCCGGCCTGCTCTGGTGCCTGGCCTCGCGCCGCCGTGTATCGCCCCGCCCTGGGCGGCAAGGCTGG
CCCGGTCGGCACCAGTTGCGTGAGCGGAAAGATGGCCGCTTCCCGGCCCTGCTGCAGGGAGCTCAAAATG
GAGGACGCGGCGCTCGGGAGAGCGGGCGGGTGAGTCACCCACACAAAGGAAAAGGGCCTTTCCGTCCTCA
GCCGTCGCTTCATGTGACTCCACGGAGTACCGGGCGCCGTCCAGGCACCTCGATTAGTTCTCGAGCTTTT
GGAGTACGTCGTCTTTAGGTTGGGGGGAGGGGTTTTATGCGATGGAGTTTCCCCACACTGAGTGGGTGGA
GACTGAAGTTAGGCCAGCTTGGCACTTGATGTAATTCTCCTTGGAATTTGCCCTTTTTGAGTTTGGATCT
TGGTTCATTCTCAAGCCTCAGACAGTGGTTCAAAGTTTTTTTCTTCCATTTCAGGTGTCGTGAGAAGGGC
GAATTCGACCCAAGTTTGTACAAAAAAGCAGGCTGGATCCAGGTGCCACCATGGTGAGCGAGCTGATTAA
GGAGAACATGCACATGAAGCTGTACATGGAGGGCACCGTGAACAACCACCACTTCAAGTGCACATCCGAG
GGCGAAGGCAAGCCCTACGAGGGCACCCAGACCATGAGAATCAAGGCGGTCGAGGGCGGCCCTCTCCCCT
TCGCCTTCGACATCCTGGCTACCAGCTTCATGTACGGCAGCAAAACCTTCATCAACCACACCCAGGGCAT
CCCCGACTTCTTTAAGCAGTCCTTCCCCGAGGGCTTCACATGGGAGAGAGTCACCACATACGAAGATGGG
GGCGTGCTGACCGCTACCCAGGACACCAGCCTCCAGGACGGCTGCCTCATCTACAACGTCAAGATCAGAG
GGGTGAACTTCCCATCCAACGGCCCTGTGATGCAGAAGAAAACACTCGGCTGGGAGGCCTCCACCGAGAC
ACTGTACCCCGCTGACGGCGGCCTGGAAGGCAGAGCCGACATGGCCCTGAAGCTCGTGGGCGGGGGCCAC
CTGATCTGCAACCTTAAGACCACATACAGATCCAAGAAACCCGCTAAGAACCTCAAGATGCCCGGCGTCT
ACTATGTGGACAGGAGACTGGAAAGAATCAAGGAGGCCGACAAAGAGACATACGTCGAGCAGCACGAGGT
GGCTGTGGCCAGATACTGCGACCTCCCTAGCAAACTGGGGCACAAACTTAATTGAGAATTCTACCACCCA
GCTTTCTTGTACAAAGTGGTACGTCTCAAGACCAGAGGTCTCTGCTTGGCCTACACCCTCCACCATGCAA
GGGATGCCCTCCACCATGCAAGGGATGCCCTCCACCATGCAAGGGATGCCCTCCACCATGCAAGGGATGC
AACCAGAAGAGACCTGTGCTTCACTCCTCAGGTGCAGGCTGCCTATCAGAAGGTGGTGGCTGGTGTGGCC
AATGCCCTGGCTCACAAATACCACTGAGATCTTTTTCCCTCTGCCAAAAATTATGGGGACATCATGAAGC
CCCTTGAGCATCTGACTTCTGGCTAATAAAGGAAATTTATTTTCATTGCAATAGTGTGTTGGAATTTTTT
GTGTCTCTCACTCGGAAGGACATATGGGAGGGCAAATCATTTAAAACATCAGAATGAGTATTTGGTTTAG
AGTTTGGCAACATATGCCCATATGCTGGCTGCCATGAACAAAGGTTGGCTATAAAGAGGTCATCAGTATA
TGAAACAGCCCCCTGCTGTCCATTCCTTATTCCATAGAAAAGCCTTGACTTGAGGTTAGATTTTTTTTAT
ATTTTGTTTTGTGTTATTTTTTTCTTTAACATCCCTAAAATTTTCCTTACATGTTTTACTAGCCAGATTT
TTCCTCCTCTCCTGACTACTCCCAGTCATAGCTGTCCCTCTTCTCTTATGGAGATCCCGAGCGGTGCGTT
TTTATGCTTGTAGTATTGTATAATGTTTTTAAGATCCAAGCTTCTGACCTCTTCTCTTCCTCCCACAGGG
CCTCGAGACAATTGCATCGATGGTACCAGTGAAAGTCTGCAATGAATTCGAGTTGGCGCGCCTGTCATTC
TAAATCTCTCTTTCAGCCTAAAGCTTTTTCCCCGTATCCCCCCAGGTGTCTGCAGGCTCAAAGAGCAGCG
AGAAGCGTTCAGAGGAAAGCGATCCCGTGCCACCTTCCCCGTGCCCGGGCTGTCCCCGCACGCTGCCGGC
TCGGGGATGCGGGGGGAGCGCCGGACCGGAGCGGAGCCCCGGGCGGCTCGCTGCTGCCCCCTAGCGGGGG
AGGGACGTAATTACATCCCTGGGGGCTTTGGGAGGGGGCTGTCCCCGTGAGCTCCCAGGCGCGCCTGTCA
TTCTAAATCTCTCTTTCAGCCTAAAGCTTTTTCCCCGTATCCCCCCAGGTGTCTGCAGGCTCAAAGAGCA
GCGAGAAGCGTTCAGAGGAAAGCGATCCCGTGCCACCTTCCCCGTGCCCGGGCTGTCCCCGCACGCTGCC
GGCTCGGGGATGCGGGGGGAGCGCCGGACCGGAGCGGAGCCCCGGGCGGCTCGCTGCTGCCCCCTAGCGG
GGGAGGGACGTAATTACATCCCTGGGGGCTTTGGGGGGGGGCTGTCCCCGTGAGCTCCCAGGCGCGCCAA
CTCGGTACCGTATCGATGTCGACGTTAACGCTAGTGATATCAACTTTGTATAGAAAAGTTGGCTCCGAAT
TCGCCCTTGACAGCAGAGATCCAGTTTGGTTAATTAATTGGCTCCGGTGCCCGTCAGTGGGCAGAGCGCA
CATCGCCCACAGTCCCCGAGAAGTTGTGGGGAGGGGTCGGCAATTGAACCGGTGCCTAGAGAAGGTGGCG
CGGGGTAAACTGGGAAAGTGATGTCGTGTACTGGCTCCGCCTTTTTCCCGAGGGTGGGGGAGAACCGTAT
ATAAGTGCAGTAGTCGCCGTGAACGTTCTTTTTCGCAACGGGTTTGCCGCCAGAACACAGGTAAGTGCCG
TGTGTGGTTCCCGCGGGCCTGGCCTCTTTACGGGTTATGGCCCTTGCGTGCCTTGAATTACTTCCACCTG
GCTGCAGTACGTGATTCTTGATCCCGAGCTTCGGGTTGGAAGTGGGTGGGAGAGTTCGAGGCCTTGCGCT
TAAGGAGCCCCTTCGCCTCGTGCTTGAGTTGAGGCCTGGCCTGGGCGCTGGGGCCGCCGCGTGCGAATCT
GGTGGCACCTTCGCGCCTGTCTCGCTGCTTTCGATAAGTCTCTAGCCATTTAAAATTTTTGATGACCTGC
TGCGACGCTTTTTTTCTGGCAAGATAGTCTTGTAAATGCGGGCCAAGATCTGCACACTGGTATTTCGGTT
TTTGGGGCCGCGGGCGGCGACGGGGCCCGTGCGTCCCAGCGCACATGTTCGGCGAGGCGGGGCCTGCGAG
CGCGGCCACCGAGAATCGGACGGGGGTAGTCTCAAGCTGGCCGGCCTGCTCTGGTGCCTGGCCTCGCGCC
GCCGTGTATCGCCCCGCCCTGGGCGGCAAGGCTGGCCCGGTCGGCACCAGTTGCGTGAGCGGAAAGATGG
CCGCTTCCCGGCCCTGCTGCAGGGAGCTCAAAATGGAGGACGCGGCGCTCGGGAGAGCGGGCGGGTGAGT
CACCCACACAAAGGAAAAGGGCCTTTCCGTCCTCAGCCGTCGCTTCATGTGACTCCACGGAGTACCGGGC
GCCGTCCAGGCACCTCGATTAGTTCTCGAGCTTTTGGAGTACGTCGTCTTTAGGTTGGGGGGAGGGGTTT
TATGCGATGGAGTTTCCCCACACTGAGTGGGTGGAGACTGAAGTTAGGCCAGCTTGGCACTTGATGTAAT
TCTCCTTGGAATTTGCCCTTTTTGAGTTTGGATCTTGGTTCATTCTCAAGCCTCAGACAGTGGTTCAAAG
TTTTTTTCTTCCATTTCAGGTGTCGTGAGAAGGGCGAATTCGACCCAAGTTTGTACAAAAAAGCAGGCTC
GCCACCATGGTGAGCAAGGGCGAGGAGCTGTTCACCGGGGTGGTGCCCATCCTGGTCGAGCTGGACGGCG
ACGTAAACGGCCACAAGTTCAGCGTGAGGGGCGAGGGCGAGGGCGATGCCACCAACGGCAAGCTGACCCT
GAAGTTCATCTGCACCACCGGCAAGCTGCCCGTGCCCTGGCCCACCCTCGTGACCACCCTGAGCCACGGC
GTGCAGTGCTTCGCCCGCTACCCCGACCACATGAAGCAGCACGACTTCTTCAAGTCCGCCATGCCCGAAG
GCTACGTCCAGGAGCGCACCATCTTCTTCAAGGACGACGGCACCTACAAGACCCGCGCCGAGGTGAAGTT
CGAGGGCGACACCCTAGTGAACCGCATCGAGCTGAAGGGCGTCGACTTCAAGGAGGACGGCAACATCCTG
GGGCACAAGCTGGAGTACAACTTCAACAGCCACAACATCTATATCATGGCCGTCAAGCAGAAGAACGGCA
TCAAGGTGAACTTCAAGATCCGCCACAACGTGGAGGACGGCAGCGTGCAGCTCGCCGACCACTACCAGCA
GAACACCCCCATCGGCGACGGCCCCGTGCTGCTGCCCGACAGCCACTACCTGAGCACCCAGTCCGTGCTG
AGCAAAGACCCCAACGAGAAGCGCGATCACATGGTCCTGCTGGAGTTCCGCACCGCCGCCGGGATCACTC
TCGGCATGGACGAGCTGTACAAGTAATACCACCCAGCTTTCTTGTACAAAGTGGTACGCGTGAATTCACT
CCTCAGGTGCAGGCTGCCTATCAGAAGGTGGTGGCTGGTGTGGCCAATGCCCTGGCTCACAAATACCACT
GAGATCTTTTTCCCTCTGCCAAAAATTATGGGGACATCATGAAGCCCCTTGAGCATCTGACTTCTGGCTA
ATAAAGGAAATTTATTTTCATTGCAATAGTGTGTTGGAATTTTTTGTGTCTCTCACTCGGAAGGACATAT
GGGAGGGCAAATCATTTAAAACATCAGAATGAGTATTTGGTTTAGAGTTTGGCAACATATGCCCATATGC
TGGCTGCCATGAACAAAGGTTGGCTATAAAGAGGTCATCAGTATATGAAACAGCCCCCTGCTGTCCATTC
CTTATTCCATAGAAAAGCCTTGACTTGAGGTTAGATTTTTTTTATATTTTGTTTTGTGTTATTTTTTTCT
TTAACATCCCTAAAATTTTCCTTACATGTTTTACTAGCCAGATTTTTCCTCCTCTCCTGACTACTCCCAG
TCATAGCTGTCCCTCTTCTCTTATGGAGATCCCTCGACCTGCAGCCCAAGCTTGGCGTAATCATGGTCAT
AGCTGTTTCCTGTGTGAAATTGTTATCCGCTCACAATTCCACACAACATACGAGCCGGAAGCATAAAGTG
TAAAGCCTGGGGTGCCTAATGAGTGAGCTAACTCACATTAATTGCGTTGCGCTCACTGCCCGCTTTCCAG
TCGGGAAACCTGTCGTGCCAGCGGATCGACAGTACTAAGCTTGGTCTAATACCCAATCTCTCGTCTTATC
CAGATGTTTTATACGCCTCTGGCCCGTGTCTCAAAATCTCTGATGTTACATTGCACAAGATAAAATAATA
TCATCATGAACAATAAAACTGTCTGCTTACATAAACAGTAATACAAGGGGTGTTATGAGCCATATTCAAC
GGGAAACGTCGAGGCCGCGATTAAATTCCAACATGGATGCTGATTTATATGGGTATAAATGGGCTCGCGA
TAATGTCGGGCAATCAGGTGCGACAATCTATCGCTTGTATGGGAAGCCCGATGCGCCAGAGTTGTTTCTG
AAACATGGCAAAGGTAGCGTTGCCAATGATGTTACAGATGAGATGGTCAGACTAAACTGGCTGACGGAAT
TTATGCCTCTTCCGACCATCAAGCATTTTATCCGTACTCCTGATGATGCATGGTTACTCACCACTGCGAT
CCCCGGAAAAACAGCATTCCAGGTATTAGAAGAATATCCTGATTCAGGTGAAAATATTGTTGATGCGCTG
GCAGTGTTCCTGCGCCGGTTGCATTCGATTCCTGTTTGTAATTGTCCTTTTAACAGCGATCGCGTATTTC
GTCTCGCTCAGGCGCAATCACGAATGAATAACGGTTTGGTTGATGCGAGTGATTTTGATGACGAGCGTAA
TGGCTGGCCTGTTGAACAAGTCTGGAAAGAAATGCATAAACTTTTGCCATTCTCACCGGATTCAGTCGTC
ACTCATGGTGATTTCTCACTTGATAACCTTATTTTTGACGAGGGGAAATTAATAGGTTGTATTGATGTTG
GACGAGTCGGAATCGCAGACCGATACCAGGATCTTGCCATCCTATGGAACTGCCTCGGTGAGTTTTCTCC
TTCATTACAGAAACGGCTTTTTCAAAAATATGGTATTGATAATCCTGATATGAATAAATTGCAGTTTCAT
TTGATGCTCGATGAGTTTTTCTAATCAGAATTGGTTAATTGGTTGTAACACTGGCAGAGCATTACGCTGA
CTTGACGGGACGGCGCAAGCTCATGACCAAAATCCCTTAACGTGAGTTACGCGTCGTTCCACTGAGCGTC
AGAGGTATCACTAGTATTACAGAGGTAAGTTATAACAGTCGCCTAACCC
Features (pLannotate 1.2.2; 28 found; start..end, strand, type, name):
     87..675     -  rep_origin     ori: high-copy-number ColE1/pMB1/pBR322/pUC origin of replication
    846..1706    -  CDS            AmpR: β-lactamase; bla; confers resistance to ampicillin, carbenicillin, and related antibiotics
   1707..1778    -  promoter       AmpR promoter: bla
   1857..2456    +  CDS            PuroR: puromycin N-acetyltransferase; pac from Streptomyces alboniger; confers resistance to puromycin
   2461..2541    +  CDS            HBB (fragment): HBB_PONPY - Experimental evidence at transcript level: Swiss-Prot protein existence level 2. Involved in oxygen transport from the lung to the various peripheral tissues. From Pongo pygmaeus (Bornean orangutan).
   2612..2667    +  polyA_signal   β-globin poly(A) signal: rabbit β-globin polyadenylation signal (Gil and Proudfoot, 1987)
   3646..3666    +  protein_bind   attB4: mutant version of attB; core recombination site for the Gateway® BP reaction BP Clonase™
   3734..3945    +  promoter       EF-1α core promoter: core promoter for human elongation factor EF-1α
   3946..4884    +  intron         EF-1α intron A: intron upstream of the start codon of human EF-1α
   4911..4931    +  protein_bind   attB1: mutant version of attB; core recombination site for the Gateway® BP reaction BP Clonase™
   4951..5646    +  CDS            mKate2: mKate2 is a basic (constitutively fluorescent) red fluorescent protein published in 2009, derived from Entacmaea quadricolor. It is reported to be a rapidly-maturing monomer with moderate acid sensitivity.
   5666..5690    -  protein_bind   attB2: mutant version of attB; recombination site for the Gateway® BP reaction BP Clonase™
   5830..5904    +  CDS            HBB (fragment): HBB_PONPY - Experimental evidence at transcript level: Swiss-Prot protein existence level 2. Involved in oxygen transport from the lung to the various peripheral tissues. From Pongo pygmaeus (Bornean orangutan).
   5975..6030    +  polyA_signal   β-globin poly(A) signal: rabbit β-globin polyadenylation signal (Gil and Proudfoot, 1987)
   6414..6439    +  misc_feature   SA: splice acceptor site
   7111..7131    +  protein_bind   attB4: mutant version of attB; core recombination site for the Gateway® BP reaction BP Clonase™
   7199..7410    +  promoter       EF-1α core promoter: core promoter for human elongation factor EF-1α
   7411..8349    +  intron         EF-1α intron A: intron upstream of the start codon of human EF-1α
   8376..8396    +  protein_bind   attB1: mutant version of attB; core recombination site for the Gateway® BP reaction BP Clonase™
   8407..9123    +  CDS            EBFP2: EBFP2 is a basic (constitutively fluorescent) blue fluorescent protein published in 2007, derived from Aequorea victoria. It is reported to be a rapidly-maturing monomer with moderate acid sensitivity.
   9131..9155    -  protein_bind   attB2: mutant version of attB; recombination site for the Gateway® BP reaction BP Clonase™
   9159..9239    +  CDS            HBB (fragment): HBB_PONPY - Experimental evidence at transcript level: Swiss-Prot protein existence level 2. Involved in oxygen transport from the lung to the various peripheral tissues. From Pongo pygmaeus (Bornean orangutan).
   9310..9365    +  polyA_signal   β-globin poly(A) signal: rabbit β-globin polyadenylation signal (Gil and Proudfoot, 1987)
   9748..9770    -  protein_bind   lac operator (fragment): The lac repressor binds to the lac operator to inhibit transcription in E. coli. This inhibition can be relieved by adding lactose or isopropyl-β-D-thiogalactopyranoside (IPTG). lac repressor encoded by lacI
   9774..9804    -  promoter       lac promoter: promoter for the E. coli lac operon
   9819..9840    -  protein_bind   CAP binding site: CAP binding activates transcription in the presence of cAMP. E. coli catabolite activator protein
   9853..9892    -  CDS            lacI (fragment): lac repressor; lacI; The lac repressor binds to the lac operator to inhibit transcription in E. coli. This inhibition can be relieved by adding lactose or isopropyl-β-D-thiogalactopyranoside (IPTG).
  10065..10874   +  CDS            KanR: aminoglycoside phosphotransferase; aph(3')-Ia; confers resistance to kanamycin in bacteria or G418 (Geneticin®) in eukaryotes
