[The description below was written by a language model from this plasmid's Addgene catalogue record and pLannotate feature annotations shown in this document.]
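Description:
LSB-hsa-miR-188-5p is a mammalian expression and synthetic-biology plasmid built on the Low Sensor Backbone (LSB) and designed as a ratiometric fluorescent sensor of microRNA activity. The roughly 11 kb depositor sequence carries a high-copy ColE1/pUC-type origin together with both an ampicillin (β-lactamase) and a kanamycin (aminoglycoside phosphotransferase) resistance gene, matching the dual bacterial selection listed in the record. A puromycin N-acetyltransferase coding sequence followed by a rabbit β-globin polyadenylation signal is also present for selection in mammalian cells. No promoter is annotated directly upstream of it.

The payload consists of two parallel transcription units, each driven by the human EF-1α core promoter with its intron A and terminated by a β-globin-derived 3' region and poly(A) signal. One unit encodes the red fluorescent protein mKate2 and carries the hsa-miR-188-5p target in its 3' UTR. The target itself is not annotated in the feature table, but it presumably lies in the unannotated stretch between the mKate2 cassette and its polyadenylation region. The other unit encodes the blue fluorescent protein EBFP2 without the target and serves as an internal reference for delivery and expression. When miR-188-5p is active in a transfected cell, the mKate2 transcript is repressed, so miRNA activity is read out as a drop in mKate2 relative to EBFP2 fluorescence. Gateway attB4, attB1 and attB2 sites flanking the promoters and reporters are remnants of modular assembly, and the insert was introduced by Gibson cloning. The depositor notes that the repeated poly(A) elements make the plasmid inherently unstable. The physical plasmid also differs slightly from the depositor sequence, including short insertions flanking the puromycin gene that do not impair selection.
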