Addgene plasmid #103291: LSB-hsa-miR-188-5p
Purpose: Used to sense miRNA activity using fluorescence based tools. hsa-miR-188-5p target in 3' UTR of of mKate. miRNA activity can be measured by the repression of mKate2 relative to EBFP2 fluorescent proteins . Plasmid is inherently unstable; please see Depositor Comments
Depositing lab: Ron Weiss. Depositing organization: Massachusetts Institute of Technology. Publication: A mixed antagonistic/synergistic miRNA repression model enables accurate predictions of multi-input miRNA sensor activity. Gam JJ, Babb J, Weiss R. Nat Commun. 2018 Jun 22;9(1):2430. doi: 10.1038/s41467-018-04575-0. PubMed 29934631.
Backbone
  Vector backbone: Low Sensor Backbone (LSB)
  Vector type: Mammalian Expression, Synthetic Biology
Growth in bacteria
  Bacterial resistance: Ampicillin and Kanamycin, 100 & 50 μg/mL
  Growth temperature: 30°C
  Growth strain: NEB Stable
  Copy number: High Copy
Gene/Insert
  Gene/Insert name: hsa-miR-188-5p target
  Species: H. sapiens (human)
  Entrez Gene: MIR188 (a.k.a. MIRN188, miR-188)
  Promoter: EF-1a
  Cloning method: Gibson Cloning
Terms and licenses: Academic/Nonprofit Terms; Industry Terms: Not Available to Industry
Depositor comments: Please note that this plasmid is inherently unstable due to a repeating poly A element. We recommend performing a diagnostic digest on multiple colonies upon receipt. The depositors would like to note the presence of several discrepancies between the depositor sequence and physical plasmid sequence. In particular, the sequences upstream and downstream of the puromycin coding region have 10 bp insertions which do not affect the ability to perform puromycin selection. The sequences for those regions within the physical plasmids are as follows: Upstream of Puro: GAATTCGACCGCCTGTCTCAAGGTGCCACC; Downstream of Puro: GCTTTGAGACTACGCGTGAATTCACTCCTC.
How to cite: LSB-hsa-miR-188-5p was a gift from Ron Weiss (Addgene plasmid # 103291 ; http://n2t.net/addgene:103291 ; RRID:Addgene_103291)
