>Addgene plasmid #103291 | LSB-hsa-miR-188-5p | depositor partial sequence | sequence record 195632 | hsa-miR-188-5p target
CCCTCCACCATGCAAGGGATG
