>Addgene plasmid #103291 | LSB-hsa-miR-188-5p | addgene partial sequence | sequence record 270310 | mKate2-F 5'-ACCCGCTAAGAACCTCAAGA-3'
TCAAGGAGGCCGACAAAGAGACATACGTCGAGCAGCACGAGGTGGCTGTGGCCAGATACTGCGACCTCCC
TAGCAAACTGGGGCACAAACTTAATTGAGAATTCTACCACCCAGCTTTCTTGTACAAAGTGGTACGTCTC
AAGACCAGAGGTCTCTGCTTGGCCTACACCCTCCACCATGCAAGGGATGCCCTCCACCATGCAAGGGATG
CCCTCCACCATGCAAGGGATGCCCTCCACCATGCAAGGGATGCAACCAGAAGAGACCTGTGCTTCACTCC
TCAGGTGCAGGCTGCCTATCAGAAGGTGGTGGCTGGTGTGGCCAATGCCCTGGCTCACAAATACCACTGA
GATCTTTTTCCCTCTGCCAAAAATTATGGGGACATCATGAAGCCCCTTGAGCATCTGACTTCTGGCTAAT
AAAGGAAATTTATTTTCATTGCAATAGTGTGTTGGAATTTTTTGTGTCTCTCACTCGGAAGGACATATGG
GAGGGCAAATCATTTAAAACATCAGAATGAGTATTTGGTTTAGAGTTTGGCAACATATGCCCATATGCTG
GCTGCCATGAACAAAGGTTGGCTATAAAGAGGTCATCAGTATATGAAACAGCCCCCTGCTGTCCATTCCT
TATTCCATAGAAAAGCCTTGACTTGAGGTTAGATTTTTTTT
